LOCUS       Exported 8323 bp ds-DNA circular SYN 13-MAY-2021
DEFINITION  3rd generation lentiviral gRNA plasmid targeting human GK.
ACCESSION   .
VERSION     .
KEYWORDS    GK gRNA (BRDN0001145307)
SOURCE      synthetic DNA construct
  ORGANISM  synthetic DNA construct
REFERENCE   1 (bases 1 to 8323)
  AUTHORS   Doench JG, Fusi N, Sullender M, Hegde M, Vaimberg EW, Donovan KF,
            Smith I, Tothova Z, Wilen C, Orchard R, Virgin HW, Listgarten J,
            Root DE
  TITLE     Optimized sgRNA design to maximize activity and minimize off-target
            effects of CRISPR-Cas9.
  JOURNAL   Nat Biotechnol. 2016 Jan 18. doi: 10.1038/nbt.3437.
  PUBMED    26780180
REFERENCE   2 (bases 1 to 8323)
  AUTHORS   .
  TITLE     Direct Submission
  JOURNAL   Exported May 13, 2021 from SnapGene Server 1.1.58
            http://www.snapgene.com
FEATURES             Location/Qualifiers
     source          1..8323
                     /organism="synthetic DNA construct"
                     /mol_type="other DNA"
     promoter        87..1265
                     /label=EF-1-alpha promoter
                     /note="strong constitutive promoter for human elongation
                     factor EF-1-alpha"
     intron          318..1256
                     /label=EF-1-alpha intron A
                     /note="intron upstream of the start codon of human
                     EF-1-alpha"
     primer_bind     1213..1233
                     /label=EF1a-F
                     /note="Human elongation factor-1a promoter, forward primer"
     CDS             1278..1877
                     /codon_start=1
                     /gene="pac from Streptomyces alboniger"
                     /product="puromycin N-acetyltransferase"
                     /label=PuroR
                     /note="confers resistance to puromycin"
                     /translation="MTEYKPTVRLATRDDVPRAVRTLAAAFADYPATRHTVDPDRHIER
                     VTELQELFLTRVGLDIGKVWVADDGAAVAVWTTPESVEAGAVFAEIGPRMAELSGSRLA
                     AQQQMEGLLAPHRPKEPAWFLATVGVSPDHQGKGLGSAVVLPGVEAAERAGVPAFLETS
                     APRNLPFYERLGFTVTADVEVPEGPRTWCMTRKPGA"
     primer_bind     complement(1278..1297)
                     /label=Puro-R
                     /note="Puromycin resistance gene, reverse primer. Also
                     called puro-variant-R"
     primer_bind     1774..1794
                     /label=Puro-F
                     /note="Puromycin resistance gene, forward primer"
     misc_feature    1893..2481
                     /label=WPRE
                     /note="woodchuck hepatitis virus posttranscriptional
                     regulatory element"
     primer_bind     complement(1946..1966)
                     /label=WPRE-R
                     /note="WPRE, reverse primer"
     CDS             complement(2364..2375)
                     /codon_start=1
                     /product="Factor Xa recognition and cleavage site"
                     /label=Factor Xa site
                     /translation="IEGR"
     LTR             2553..2786
                     /label=3' LTR (Delta-U3)
                     /note="self-inactivating 3' long terminal repeat (LTR) from
                     HIV-1"
     polyA_signal    2864..2985
                     /label=SV40 poly(A) signal
                     /note="SV40 polyadenylation signal"
     primer_bind     complement(2901..2920)
                     /label=SV40pA-R
                     /note="SV40 polyA, reverse primer"
     primer_bind     2955..2974
                     /label=EBV-rev
                     /note="SV40 polyA terminator, reverse primer"
     rep_origin      3025..3160
                     /label=SV40 ori
                     /note="SV40 origin of replication"
     primer_bind     3087..3106
                     /label=SV40pro-F
                     /note="SV40 promoter/origin, forward primer"
     primer_bind     complement(3180..3199)
                     /label=T7
                     /note="T7 promoter, forward primer"
     promoter        complement(3181..3199)
                     /label=T7 promoter
                     /note="promoter for bacteriophage T7 RNA polymerase"
     primer_bind     complement(3209..3226)
                     /label=M13 Forward
                     /note="In lacZ gene. Also called M13-F20 or M13 (-21)
                     Forward"
     primer_bind     complement(3209..3225)
                     /label=M13 fwd
                     /note="common sequencing primer, one of multiple similar
                     variants"
     primer_bind     complement(3218..3240)
                     /label=M13/pUC Forward
                     /note="In lacZ gene"
     rep_origin      3367..3822
                     /direction=RIGHT
                     /label=f1 ori
                     /note="f1 bacteriophage origin of replication; arrow
                     indicates direction of (+) strand synthesis"
     primer_bind     complement(3454..3473)
                     /label=F1ori-R
                     /note="F1 origin, reverse primer"
     primer_bind     3664..3685
                     /label=F1ori-F
                     /note="F1 origin, forward primer"
     promoter        3848..3952
                     /gene="bla"
                     /label=AmpR promoter
     CDS             3953..4813
                     /codon_start=1
                     /gene="bla"
                     /product="beta-lactamase"
                     /label=AmpR
                     /note="confers resistance to ampicillin, carbenicillin, and
                     related antibiotics"
                     /translation="MSIQHFRVALIPFFAAFCLPVFAHPETLVKVKDAEDQLGARVGYI
                     ELDLNSGKILESFRPEERFPMMSTFKVLLCGAVLSRIDAGQEQLGRRIHYSQNDLVEYS
                     PVTEKHLTDGMTVRELCSAAITMSDNTAANLLLTTIGGPKELTAFLHNMGDHVTRLDRW
                     EPELNEAIPNDERDTTMPVAMATTLRKLLTGELLTLASRQQLIDWMEADKVAGPLLRSA
                     LPAGWFIADKSGAGERGSRGIIAALGPDGKPSRIVVIYTTGSQATMDERNRQIAEIGAS
                     LIKHW"
     primer_bind     complement(4171..4190)
                     /label=Amp-R
                     /note="Ampicillin resistance gene, reverse primer"
     rep_origin      4984..5572
                     /direction=RIGHT
                     /label=ori
                     /note="high-copy-number ColE1/pMB1/pBR322/pUC origin of
                     replication"
     primer_bind     5473..5492
                     /label=pBR322ori-F
                     /note="pBR322 origin, forward primer"
     primer_bind     5726..5743
                     /label=L4440
                     /note="L4440 vector, forward primer"
     protein_bind    5860..5881
                     /label=CAP binding site
                     /bound_moiety="E. coli catabolite activator protein"
                     /note="CAP binding activates transcription in the presence
                     of cAMP."
     promoter        5896..5926
                     /label=lac promoter
                     /note="promoter for the E. coli lac operon"
     protein_bind    5934..5950
                     /label=lac operator
                     /bound_moiety="lac repressor encoded by lacI"
                     /note="The lac repressor binds to the lac operator to
                     inhibit transcription in E. coli. This inhibition can be
                     relieved by adding lactose or
                     isopropyl-beta-D-thiogalactopyranoside (IPTG)."
     primer_bind     5939..5961
                     /label=M13/pUC Reverse
                     /note="In lacZ gene"
     primer_bind     5958..5974
                     /label=M13 rev
                     /note="common sequencing primer, one of multiple similar
                     variants"
     primer_bind     5958..5974
                     /label=M13 Reverse
                     /note="In lacZ gene. Also called M13-rev"
     primer_bind     5993..6013
                     /label=T3
                     /note="T3 promoter, forward primer"
     promoter        5995..6013
                     /label=T3 promoter
                     /note="promoter for bacteriophage T3 RNA polymerase"
     promoter        6041..6267
                     /label=RSV promoter
                     /note="Rous sarcoma virus enhancer/promoter"
     LTR             6268..6448
                     /label=5' LTR (truncated)
                     /note="truncated 5' long terminal repeat (LTR) from HIV-1"
     misc_feature    6495..6620
                     /label=HIV-1 Psi
                     /note="packaging signal of human immunodeficiency virus
                     type 1"
     misc_feature    7113..7346
                     /label=RRE
                     /note="The Rev response element (RRE) of HIV-1 allows for
                     Rev-dependent mRNA export from the nucleus to the
                     cytoplasm."
     CDS             7531..7575
                     /codon_start=1
                     /product="antigenic peptide corresponding to amino acids
                     655 to 669 of the HIV envelope protein gp41 (Lutje Hulsik
                     et al., 2013)"
                     /label=gp41 peptide
                     /note="recognized by the 2H10 single-chain llama nanobody"
                     /translation="KNEQELLELDKWASL"
     promoter        7753..7993
                     /label=U6 promoter
                     /note="RNA polymerase III promoter for human U6 snRNA"
     primer_bind     7753..7773
                     /label=hU6-F
                     /note="Human U6 promoter, forward primer"
     primer_bind     7924..7943
                     /label=LKO.1 5'
                     /note="Human U6 promoter, forward primer"
     misc_RNA        8023..8098
                     /label=gRNA scaffold
                     /note="guide RNA scaffold for the Streptococcus pyogenes
                     CRISPR/Cas9 system"
     misc_feature    8154..8271
                     /label=cPPT/CTS
                     /note="central polypurine tract and central termination
                     sequence of HIV-1"
ORIGIN
        1 cccgggtgca aagatggata aagttttaaa cagagaggaa tctttgcagc taatggacct
       61 tctaggtctt gaaaggagtg ggaattggct ccggtgcccg tcagtgggca gagcgcacat
      121 cgcccacagt ccccgagaag ttggggggag gggtcggcaa ttgatccggt gcctagagaa
      181 ggtggcgcgg ggtaaactgg gaaagtgatg tcgtgtactg gctccgcctt tttcccgagg
      241 gtgggggaga accgtatata agtgcagtag tcgccgtgaa cgttcttttt cgcaacgggt
      301 ttgccgccag aacacaggta agtgccgtgt gtggttcccg cgggcctggc ctctttacgg
      361 gttatggccc ttgcgtgcct tgaattactt ccacctggct gcagtacgtg attcttgatc
      421 ccgagcttcg ggttggaagt gggtgggaga gttcgaggcc ttgcgcttaa ggagcccctt
      481 cgcctcgtgc ttgagttgag gcctggcctg ggcgctgggg ccgccgcgtg cgaatctggt
      541 ggcaccttcg cgcctgtctc gctgctttcg ataagtctct agccatttaa aatttttgat
      601 gacctgctgc gacgcttttt ttctggcaag atagtcttgt aaatgcgggc caagatctgc
      661 acactggtat ttcggttttt ggggccgcgg gcggcgacgg ggcccgtgcg tcccagcgca
      721 catgttcggc gaggcggggc ctgcgagcgc ggccaccgag aatcggacgg gggtagtctc
      781 aagctggccg gcctgctctg gtgcctggcc tcgcgccgcc gtgtatcgcc ccgccctggg
      841 cggcaaggct ggcccggtcg gcaccagttg cgtgagcgga aagatggccg cttcccggcc
      901 ctgctgcagg gagctcaaaa tggaggacgc ggcgctcggg agagcgggcg ggtgagtcac
      961 ccacacaaag gaaaagggcc tttccgtcct cagccgtcgc ttcatgtgac tccacggagt
     1021 accgggcgcc gtccaggcac ctcgattagt tctcgagctt ttggagtacg tcgtctttag
     1081 gttgggggga ggggttttat gcgatggagt ttccccacac tgagtgggtg gagactgaag
     1141 ttaggccagc ttggcacttg atgtaattct ccttggaatt tgcccttttt gagtttggat
     1201 cttggttcat tctcaagcct cagacagtgg ttcaaagttt ttttcttcca tttcaggtgt
     1261 cgtgacgtac ggccaccatg accgagtaca agcccacggt gcgcctcgcc acccgcgacg
     1321 acgtccccag ggccgtacgc accctcgccg ccgcgttcgc cgactacccc gccacgcgcc
     1381 acaccgtcga tccggaccgc cacatcgagc gggtcaccga gctgcaagaa ctcttcctca
     1441 cgcgcgtcgg gctcgacatc ggcaaggtgt gggtcgcgga cgacggcgcc gccgtggcgg
     1501 tctggaccac gccggagagc gtcgaagcgg gggcggtgtt cgccgagatc ggcccgcgca
     1561 tggccgagtt gagcggttcc cggctggccg cgcagcaaca gatggaaggc ctcctggcgc
     1621 cgcaccggcc caaggagccc gcgtggttcc tggccaccgt cggagtctcg cccgaccacc
     1681 agggcaaggg tctgggcagc gccgtcgtgc tccccggagt ggaggcggcc gagcgcgccg
     1741 gggtgcccgc cttcctggag acctccgcgc cccgcaacct ccccttctac gagcggctcg
     1801 gcttcaccgt caccgccgac gtcgaggtgc ccgaaggacc gcgcacctgg tgcatgaccc
     1861 gcaagcccgg tgcctgaacg cgttaagtcg acaatcaacc tctggattac aaaatttgtg
     1921 aaagattgac tggtattctt aactatgttg ctccttttac gctatgtgga tacgctgctt
     1981 taatgccttt gtatcatgct attgcttccc gtatggcttt cattttctcc tccttgtata
     2041 aatcctggtt gctgtctctt tatgaggagt tgtggcccgt tgtcaggcaa cgtggcgtgg
     2101 tgtgcactgt gtttgctgac gcaaccccca ctggttgggg cattgccacc acctgtcagc
     2161 tcctttccgg gactttcgct ttccccctcc ctattgccac ggcggaactc atcgccgcct
     2221 gccttgcccg ctgctggaca ggggctcggc tgttgggcac tgacaattcc gtggtgttgt
     2281 cggggaaatc atcgtccttt ccttggctgc tcgcctgtgt tgccacctgg attctgcgcg
     2341 ggacgtcctt ctgctacgtc ccttcggccc tcaatccagc ggaccttcct tcccgcggcc
     2401 tgctgccggc tctgcggcct cttccgcgtc ttcgccttcg ccctcagacg agtcggatct
     2461 ccctttgggc cgcctccccg cgtcgacttt aagaccaatg acttacaagg cagctgtaga
     2521 tcttagccac tttttaaaag aaaagggggg actggaaggg ctaattcact cccaacgaag
     2581 acaagatctg ctttttgctt gtactgggtc tctctggtta gaccagatct gagcctggga
     2641 gctctctggc taactaggga acccactgct taagcctcaa taaagcttgc cttgagtgct
     2701 tcaagtagtg tgtgcccgtc tgttgtgtga ctctggtaac tagagatccc tcagaccctt
     2761 ttagtcagtg tggaaaatct ctagcagtac gtatagtagt tcatgtcatc ttattattca
     2821 gtatttataa cttgcaaaga aatgaatatc agagagtgag aggaacttgt ttattgcagc
     2881 ttataatggt tacaaataaa gcaatagcat cacaaatttc acaaataaag catttttttc
     2941 actgcattct agttgtggtt tgtccaaact catcaatgta tcttatcatg tctggctcta
     3001 gctatcccgc ccctaactcc gcccatcccg cccctaactc cgcccagttc cgcccattct
     3061 ccgccccatg gctgactaat tttttttatt tatgcagagg ccgaggccgc ctcggcctct
     3121 gagctattcc agaagtagtg aggaggcttt tttggaggcc tagggacgta cccaattcgc
     3181 cctatagtga gtcgtattac gcgcgctcac tggccgtcgt tttacaacgt cgtgactggg
     3241 aaaaccctgg cgttacccaa cttaatcgcc ttgcagcaca tccccctttc gccagctggc
     3301 gtaatagcga agaggcccgc accgatcgcc cttcccaaca gttgcgcagc ctgaatggcg
     3361 aatgggnnnn nnnnnnnnnn nnnnnnnnnn nnnnnnnnnn nnnnnnnnnn nnnnnnnnnn
     3421 nnnnnnnnnn nnnnnnnnnn nnnnnnnnnn nnnnnnnnnn nnnnnnnnnn nnnnnnnnnn
     3481 nnnnnnnnnn cnnnnnnnnn nnnnnnnnnn nnnnnnnnnn nnnnnnnnnn nnnnnnnnnn
     3541 nnnnnnnnnn nnnnnnnnnn nnnnnnnnnn nnnnnnnnnn nnannnnnnn nnnnnnnnnn
     3601 nnnnnnnnnn nnnnnnnnnn nnnnnnnnnn nncctttgac gttggagtcc acgttcttta
     3661 atagtggact cttgttccaa actggaacaa cactcaaccc tatctcggtc tattcttttg
     3721 atttataagg gattttgccg atttcggcct attggttaaa aaatgagctg atttaacaaa
     3781 aatttaacgc gaattttaac aaaatattaa cgcttacaat ttaggtggca cttttcgggg
     3841 aaatgtgcgc ggaaccccta tttgtttatt tttctaaata cattcaaata tgtatccgct
     3901 catgagacaa taaccctgat aaatgcttca ataatattga aaaaggaaga gtatgagtat
     3961 tcaacatttc cgtgtcgccc ttattccctt ttttgcggca ttttgccttc ctgtttttgc
     4021 tcacccagaa acgctggtga aagtaaaaga tgctgaagat cagttgggtg cacgagtggg
     4081 ttacatcgaa ctggatctca acagcggtaa gatccttgag agttttcgcc ccgaagaacg
     4141 ttttccaatg atgagcactt ttaaagttct gctatgtggc gcggtattat cccgtattga
     4201 cgccgggcaa gagcaactcg gtcgccgcat acactattct cagaatgact tggttgagta
     4261 ctcaccagtc acagaaaagc atcttacgga tggcatgaca gtaagagaat tatgcagtgc
     4321 tgccataacc atgagtgata acactgcggc caacttactt ctgacaacga tcggaggacc
     4381 gaaggagcta accgcttttt tgcacaacat gggggatcat gtaactcgcc ttgatcgttg
     4441 ggaaccggag ctgaatgaag ccataccaaa cgacgagcgt gacaccacga tgcctgtagc
     4501 aatggcaaca acgttgcgca aactattaac tggcgaacta cttactctag cttcccggca
     4561 acaattaata gactggatgg aggcggataa agttgcagga ccacttctgc gctcggccct
     4621 tccggctggc tggtttattg ctgataaatc tggagccggt gagcgtgggt ctcgcggtat
     4681 cattgcagca ctggggccag atggtaagcc ctcccgtatc gtagttatct acacgacggg
     4741 gagtcaggca actatggatg aacgaaatag acagatcgct gagataggtg cctcactgat
     4801 taagcattgg taactgtcag accaagttta ctcatatata ctttagattg atttaaaact
     4861 tcatttttaa tttaaaagga tctaggtgaa gatccttttt gataatctca tgaccaaaat
     4921 cccttaacgt gagttttcgt tccactgagc gtcagacccc gtagaaaaga tcaaaggatc
     4981 ttcttgagat cctttttttc tgcgcgtaat ctgctgcttg caaacaaaaa aaccaccgct
     5041 accagcggtg gtttgtttgc cggatcaaga gctaccaact ctttttccga aggtaactgg
     5101 cttcagcaga gcgcagatac caaatactgt tcttctagtg tagccgtagt taggccacca
     5161 cttcaagaac tctgtagcac cgcctacata cctcgctctg ctaatcctgt taccagtggc
     5221 tgctgccagt ggcgataagt cgtgtcttac cgggttggac tcaagacgat agttaccgga
     5281 taaggcgcag cggtcgggct gaacgggggg ttcgtgcaca cagcccagct tggagcgaac
     5341 gacctacacc gaactgagat acctacagcg tgagctatga gaaagcgcca cgcttcccga
     5401 agggagaaag gcggacaggt atccggtaag cggcagggtc ggaacaggag agcgcacgag
     5461 ggagcttcca gggggaaacg cctggtatct ttatagtcct gtcgggtttc gccacctctg
     5521 acttgagcgt cgatttttgt gatgctcgtc aggggggcgg agcctatgga aaaacgccag
     5581 caacgcggcc tttttacggt tcctggcctt ttgctggcct tttgctcaca tgttctttcc
     5641 tgcgttatcc cctgattctg tggataaccg tattaccgcc tttgagtgag ctgataccgc
     5701 tcgccgcagc cgaacgaccg agcgcagcga gtcagtgagc gaggaagcgg aagagcgccc
     5761 aatacgcaaa ccgcctctcc ccgcgcgttg gccgattcat taatgcagct ggcacgacag
     5821 gtttcccgac tggaaagcgg gcagtgagcg caacgcaatt aatgtgagtt agctcactca
     5881 ttaggcaccc caggctttac actttatgct tccggctcgt atgttgtgtg gaattgtgag
     5941 cggataacaa tttcacacag gaaacagcta tgaccatgat tacgccaagc gcgcaattaa
     6001 ccctcactaa agggaacaaa agctggagct gcaagcttaa tgtagtctta tgcaatactc
     6061 ttgtagtctt gcaacatggt aacgatgagt tagcaacatg ccttacaagg agagaaaaag
     6121 caccgtgcat gccgattggt ggaagtaagg tggtacgatc gtgccttatt aggaaggcaa
     6181 cagacgggtc tgacatggat tggacgaacc actgaattgc cgcattgcag agatattgta
     6241 tttaagtgcc tagctcgata cataaacggg tctctctggt tagaccagat ctgagcctgg
     6301 gagctctctg gctaactagg gaacccactg cttaagcctc aataaagctt gccttgagtg
     6361 cttcaagtag tgtgtgcccg tctgttgtgt gactctggta actagagatc cctcagaccc
     6421 ttttagtcag tgtggaaaat ctctagcagt ggcgcccgaa cagggacttg aaagcgaaag
     6481 ggaaaccaga ggagctctct cgacgcagga ctcggcttgc tgaagcgcgc acggcaagag
     6541 gcgaggggcg gcgactggtg agtacgccaa aaattttgac tagcggaggc tagaaggaga
     6601 gagatgggtg cgagagcgtc agtattaagc gggggagaat tagatcgcga tgggaaaaaa
     6661 ttcggttaag gccaggggga aagaaaaaat ataaattaaa acatatagta tgggcaagca
     6721 gggagctaga acgattcgca gttaatcctg gcctgttaga aacatcagaa ggctgtagac
     6781 aaatactggg acagctacaa ccatcccttc agacaggatc agaagaactt agatcattat
     6841 ataatacagt agcaaccctc tattgtgtgc atcaaaggat agagataaaa gacaccaagg
     6901 aagctttaga caagatagag gaagagcaaa acaaaagtaa gaccaccgca cagcaagcgg
     6961 ccgctgatct tcagacctgg aggaggagat atgagggaca attggagaag tgaattatat
     7021 aaatataaag tagtaaaaat tgaaccatta ggagtagcac ccaccaaggc aaagagaaga
     7081 gtggtgcaga gagaaaaaag agcagtggga ataggagctt tgttccttgg gttcttggga
     7141 gcagcaggaa gcactatggg cgcagcgtca atgacgctga cggtacaggc cagacaatta
     7201 ttgtctggta tagtgcagca gcagaacaat ttgctgaggg ctattgaggc gcaacagcat
     7261 ctgttgcaac tcacagtctg gggcatcaag cagctccagg caagaatcct ggctgtggaa
     7321 agatacctaa aggatcaaca gctcctgggg atttggggtt gctctggaaa actcatttgc
     7381 accactgctg tgccttggaa tgctagttgg agtaataaat ctctggaaca gatttggaat
     7441 cacacgacct ggatggagtg ggacagagaa attaacaatt acacaagctt aatacactcc
     7501 ttaattgaag aatcgcaaaa ccagcaagaa aagaatgaac aagaattatt ggaattagat
     7561 aaatgggcaa gtttgtggaa ttggtttaac ataacaaatt ggctgtggta tataaaatta
     7621 ttcataatga tagtaggagg cttggtaggt ttaagaatag tttttgctgt actttctata
     7681 gtgaatagag ttaggcaggg atattcacca ttatcgtttc agacccacct cccaaccccg
     7741 aggggaccca gagagggcct atttcccatg attccttcat atttgcatat acgatacaag
     7801 gctgttagag agataattag aattaatttg actgtaaaca caaagatatt agtacaaaat
     7861 acgtgacgta gaaagtaata atttcttggg tagtttgcag ttttaaaatt atgttttaaa
     7921 atggactatc atatgcttac cgtaacttga aagtatttcg atttcttggc tttatatatc
     7981 ttgtggaaag gacgaaacac cgtctgccta gagtttgaca gggttttaga gctagaaata
     8041 gcaagttaaa ataaggctag tccgttatca acttgaaaaa gtggcaccga gtcggtgctt
     8101 ttttaagctt ggcgtaacta gatcttgaga caaatggcag tattcatcca caattttaaa
     8161 agaaaagggg ggattggggg gtacagtgca ggggaaagaa tagtagacat aatagcaaca
     8221 gacatacaaa ctaaagaatt acaaaaacaa attacaaaaa ttcaaaattt tcgggtttat
     8281 tacagggaca gcagagatcc actttggcgc cggctcgagg ggg
//
