[The description below was written by a language model from this plasmid's Addgene catalogue record and the feature table of its GenBank file.]
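Description:
GK gRNA (BRDN0001145307) is a third-generation lentiviral CRISPR guide plasmid built on the lentiGuide-Puro backbone, an 8.3 kb circular construct that delivers a single guide RNA against human GK (also known as GK1 or GKD). The guide was designed to match several reference transcripts of the gene and belongs to a human kinome gRNA collection. In bacteria the plasmid is maintained by a high-copy ColE1/pUC-type origin with ampicillin selection through beta-lactamase. An f1 origin, an SV40 origin, and lac, T3 and T7 promoter remnants are also annotated in the backbone.

The lentiviral cassette begins with an RSV promoter fused to a truncated HIV-1 5' LTR, which makes genomic RNA production Tat-independent. It is followed by the Psi packaging signal and the RRE for Rev-dependent nuclear export, and it ends in a U3-deleted, self-inactivating 3' LTR with a downstream SV40 polyadenylation signal. Within the transfer region, a human U6 RNA polymerase III promoter drives the targeting spacer joined to the Streptococcus pyogenes Cas9 gRNA scaffold. This is followed by a cPPT/CTS element, which aids nuclear import of the viral genome. A separate EF-1-alpha promoter, including its intron A, expresses puromycin N-acetyltransferase for selection of transduced mammalian cells, and a WPRE enhances transcript expression.

The plasmid does not encode Cas9, so it must be used with a separate Cas9 lentiviral vector or in cells that already express Cas9. Its typical use is making GK knockouts in human cells by lentiviral transduction and puromycin selection.
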