Addgene plasmid #76327: GK gRNA (BRDN0001145307)
Purpose: 3rd generation lentiviral gRNA plasmid targeting human GK
Depositing lab: John Doench & David Root. Depositing organization: Broad Institute. Publication: Optimized sgRNA design to maximize activity and minimize off-target effects of CRISPR-Cas9. Doench JG, Fusi N, Sullender M, Hegde M, Vaimberg EW, Donovan KF, Smith I, Tothova Z, Wilen C, Orchard R, Virgin HW, Listgarten J, Root DE. Nat Biotechnol. 2016 Jan 18. doi: 10.1038/nbt.3437. PubMed 26780180.
Backbone
  Vector backbone: lentiGuide-Puro
  Backbone manufacturer: Zhang Lab (Addgene plasmid # 52963)
  Vector type: Mammalian Expression, Lentiviral, CRISPR
  Selectable markers: Puromycin
Growth in bacteria
  Bacterial resistance: Ampicillin, 100 μg/mL
  Growth temperature: 37°C
  Growth strain: DH5alpha
  Copy number: High Copy
Gene/Insert
  Gene/Insert name: GK (alt names: GK; NM_000167.5)
  gRNA/shRNA sequence: TCTGCCTAGAGTTTGACAGG
  Species: H. sapiens (human)
  Entrez Gene: GK (a.k.a. GK1, GKD)
  Promoter: hU6
  Cloning method: Unknown
  Sequencing primers: 5′ U6-F; 3′ pS2-R
Terms and licenses: Academic/Nonprofit Terms; Industry Terms: Not Available to Industry
Depositor comments: The gRNA was designed to target the following Genbank reference sequence(s): NM_000167.5,NM_001128127.2,NM_001205019.1,NM_203391.3. Note that this plasmid does NOT contain Cas9. It should be used in conjunction with lentiCas9-Blast (Addgene #52962) or otherwise with cell lines already expressing Cas9. Browse the full kinome gRNA library at http://www.addgene.org/pooled-library/broadgpp-human-kinome/ or visit http://www.broadinstitute.org/rnai/public/ for detailed protocols and information.
How to cite: GK gRNA (BRDN0001145307) was a gift from John Doench & David Root (Addgene plasmid # 76327 ; http://n2t.net/addgene:76327 ; RRID:Addgene_76327)
