>Addgene plasmid #76327 | GK gRNA (BRDN0001145307) | depositor partial sequence | sequence record 143787 | Target Sequence
TCTGCCTAGAGTTTGACAGG
