>Addgene plasmid #76327 | GK gRNA (BRDN0001145307) | addgene partial sequence | sequence record 185627 | hU6-F
AGAAAGTAATAATTTCTTGGGTAGTTTGCAGTTTTAAAATTATGTTTTAAAATGGACTATCATATGCTTA
CCGTAACTTGAAAGTATTTCGATTTCTTGGCTTTATATATCTTGTGGAAAGGACGAAACACCGTCTGCCT
AGAGTTTGACAGGGTTTTAGAGCTAGAAATAGCAAGTTAAAATAAGGCTAGTCCGTTATCAACTTGAAAA
AGTGGCACCGAGTCGGTGCTTTTTTAAGCTTGGCGTAACTAGATCTTGAGACAAATGGCAGTATTCATCC
ACAATTTTAAAAGAAAAGGGGGGATTGGGGGGTACAGTGCAGGGGAAAGAATAGTAGACATAATAGCAAC
AGACATACAAACTAAAGAATTACAAAAACAAATTACAAAAATTCAAAATTTTCGGGTTTATTACAGGGAC
AGCAGAGATCCACTTTGGCGCCGGCTCGAGGGGGCCCGGGTGCAAAGATGGATAAAGTTTTAAACAGAGA
GGAATCTTTGCAGCTAATGGACCTTCTAGGTCTTGAAAGGAGTGGGAATTGGCTCCGGTGCCCGTCAGTG
GGCAGAGCGC
